>Addgene plasmid #124417 | pTU-C-013 | addgene full sequence | sequence record 244545 | Addgene NGS Result
TTTTCTACTGAACCGCTCTAGATTTCAGTGCAATTTATCTCTTCAAATGTAGCACCTGAAGTCAGCCCCA
TACGATATAAGTTGTAATTCTCATGTTAGTCATGCCCCGCGCCCACCGGAAGGAGCTGACTGGGTTGCTC
CTAGGATGCAGTGACTCGCACATTTCCCCGAAAAGTGCCACCTGAATTCAGAAGTATTGGTAATCGTTGA
AAACTCAGTCGACGCACTTACTGAAGACGTCCTATTACACTCGTCGTTGGAAACTGAAGATGCGGCCGCG
GAAACACAGAAAAAAGCCCGCACCTGACAGTGCGGGCTTTTTTTTTCGACCAAAGGTAGCGAACGACGAG
TCACTGTTGAGGATAAATACTTTCTCTACTAGGCGCCTGTTACACAGGTCCTCAGCGGCGCGCCTGCTGC
CACCGCTGAGCAATAACTAGCATAACCCCTTGGGGCCTCTAAACGGGTCTTGAGGGGTTTTTTGCCAGGC
ATCAAATAAAACGAAAGGCTCAGTCGGAAGACTGGGCCTTTCGTTTTATCTGTTGTTTGTCGGTGAACGC
TCTCCTGAGTAGGACAAATCCGCCGGGAGCGGATTTGAACGTTGTGAAGCAACGGCCCGGAGGGTGGCGG
GCAGGACGCCCGCCATAAACTGCCAGGCATCAAACTAAGCAGAAGGCCATCCTGACGGATGGCCTTTTTG
CGTTTCAGATCTACCGGTAAACCAGCAATAGACATAAGCGGCTATTTAACGACCCTGCCCTGAACCGACG
ACCGGGTCATCGTGGCCGGATCTTGCGGCCCCTCGGCTTGAACGAATTGTTAGACATTATTTGCCGACTA
CCTTGGTGATCTCGCCTTTCACGTAGTGGACAAATTCTTCCAACTGATCTGCGCGCGAGGCCAAGCGATC
TTCTTCTTGTCCAAGATAAGCCTGTCTAGCTTCAAGTATGACGGGCTGATACTGGGCCGGCAGGCGCTCC
ATTGCCCAGTCGGCAGCGACATCCTTCGGCGCGATTTTGCCGGTTACTGCGCTGTACCAAATGCGGGACA
ACGTAAGCACTACATTTCGCTCATCGCCAGCCCAGTCGGGCGGCGAGTTCCATAGCGTTAAGGTTTCATT
TAGCGCCTCAAATAGATCCTGTTCAGGAACCGGATCAAAGAGTTCCTCCGCCGCTGGACCTACCAAGGCA
ACGCTATGTTCTCTTGCTTTTGTCAGCAAGATAGCCAGATCAATGTCGATCGTGGCTGGCTCGAAGATAC
CTGCAAGAATGTCATTGCGCTGCCATTCTCCAAATTGCAGTTCGCGCTTAGCTGGATAACGCCACGGAAT
GATGTCGTCGTGCACAACAATGGTGACTTCTACAGCGCGGAGAATCTCGCTCTCTCCAGGGGAAGCCGAA
GTTTCCAAAAGGTCGTTGATCAAAGCTCGCCGCGTTGTTTCATCAAGCCTTACGGTCACCGTAACCAGCA
AATCAATATCACTGTGTGGCTTCAGGCCGTCATCCACTGCGGAGCCGTACAAATGTACGGCCAGCAACGT
CGGTTCGAGATGGCGCTCGATGACGCCAACTACCTCTGATAGTTGAGTCGATACTTCGGCGATCACCGCT
TCCCTCATACTCTTCCTTTTTCAATATTATTGAAGCATTTATCAGGGTTATTGTCTCATGAGCGGATACA
TATTTGAATGTATTTAGAAAAATAAACAAATAGCTAGCTCACTCGGTCGCTACGCTCCGGGCGTGAGACT
GCGGCGGGCGCTGCGGACACATACAAAGTTACCCACAGATTCCGTGGATAAGCAGGGGACTAACATGTGA
GGCAAAACAGCAGGGCCGCGCCGGTGGCGTTTTTCCATAGGCTCCGCCCTCCTGCCAGAGTTCACATAAA
CAGACGCTTTTCCGGTGCATCTGTGGGAGCCGTGAGGCTCAACCATGAATCTGACAGTACGGGCGAAACC
CGACAGGACTTAAAGATCCCCACCGTTTCCGGCGGGTCGCTCCCTCTTGCGCTCTCCTGTTCCGACCCTG
CCGTTTACCGGATACCTGTTCCGCCTTTCTCCCTTACGGGAAGTGTGGCGCTTTCTCATAGCTCACACAC
TGGTATCTCGGCTCGGTGTAGGTCGTTTGCTCCAAGCTGGGCTGTAAGCAAGAACTCCCCGTTCAGCCCG
ACTGCTGCGCCTTATCCGGTAACTGTTCACTTGAGTCCAACCCGGAAAAGCACGGTAAAACGCCACTGGC
AGCAGCCATTGGTAACTGGGAGTTCGCAGAGGATTTGTTTAGCTAAACACGCGGTTGCTCTTGAAGTGTG
CGCCAAAGTCCGGCTACACTGGAAGGACAGATTTGGTTGCTGTGCTCTGCGAAAGCCAGTTACCACGGTT
AAGCAGTTCCCCAACTGACTTAACCTTCGATCAAACCACCTCCCCAGGTGGTTTTTTCGTTTACAGGGCA
AAAGATTACGCGCAGAAAAAAAGGATCTCAAGAAGATCCTTTGATC
Features (pLannotate 1.2.2; 8 found; start..end, strand, type, name):
     97..137     -  CDS            TcR (fragment): tetracycline efflux protein; tet; confers resistance to tetracycline
    414..429     +  CDS            SET1 (fragment): solubility-enhancement tag derived from T7 phage gene 10B
    437..484     +  terminator     T7 terminator: transcription terminator for bacteriophage T7 RNA polymerase
    496..539     -  terminator     rrnB T1 terminator: Escherichia coli rrnB; transcription terminator T1 from the E. coli rrnB gene
    671..698     +  terminator     rrnB T2 terminator: transcription terminator T2 from the E. coli rrnB gene
    827..1618    -  CDS            SmR: aminoglycoside adenylyltransferase (Murphy, 1985); aadA; confers resistance to spectinomycin and streptomycin
   1619..1710    -  promoter       AmpR promoter: bla
   1758..2496    -  rep_origin     CloDF13 ori: Plasmids containing the CloDF13 (CDF) origin of replication can be propagated in E. coli cells that contain additional plasmids with compatible origins.
