[The description below was written by a language model from this plasmid's Addgene catalogue record and pLannotate feature annotations shown in this document.]
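Description:
pTU-C-013 is a small (about 2.5 kb) bacterial plasmid built on a pCDF backbone and belonging to a modular, combinatorial toolkit for assembling synthetic gene circuits in E. coli. The record describes it as "Slot C, empty (step 1)", with the insert listed as "slot C + terminator". This indicates that it serves as an unfilled placeholder or acceptor for the third position of a multi-slot assembly scheme, used at the first assembly step, rather than carrying a functional transcription unit. No promoter, coding sequence or reporter for a payload is recorded, and the record does not give the cloning sites or assembly chemistry that define the slot.

The plasmid replicates from the CloDF13 (CDF) origin, which is compatible with other common origin classes and so allows co-maintenance with additional plasmids in the same cell, a useful property when circuit parts are distributed across several vectors. The catalogue lists it as high copy. Selection relies on the aadA aminoglycoside adenylyltransferase gene (SmR), which confers spectinomycin and streptomycin resistance and is annotated here downstream of an AmpR (bla) promoter.

The remaining annotated features are mostly transcriptional insulators: a T7 terminator, a reverse-oriented rrnB T1 terminator and an rrnB T2 terminator cluster in the slot region, consistent with the "terminator" part of the insert and with shielding neighbouring units from read-through. Very short matches to a tetracycline resistance gene and to the SET1 solubility tag are only fragments, most likely backbone remnants or chance similarity rather than functional elements. The depositor's own annotated GenBank file is noted as available but is not included here.
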