Addgene plasmid #124417: pTU-C-013
Purpose: Slot C, empty (step 1)
Depositing lab: Yolanda Schaerli. Depositing organization: Universite de Lausanne (UNIL). Publication: A Framework for the Modular and Combinatorial Assembly of Synthetic Gene Circuits. Santos-Moreno J, Schaerli Y. ACS Synth Biol. 2019 Jul 19;8(7):1691-1697. doi: 10.1021/acssynbio.9b00174. Epub 2019 Jun 24. PubMed 31185158.
Backbone
  Vector backbone: pCDF
  Vector type: Bacterial Expression, Synthetic Biology
Growth in bacteria
  Bacterial resistance: Spectinomycin, 50 μg/mL
  Growth temperature: 37°C
  Growth strain: DH5alpha
  Copy number: High Copy
Gene/Insert
  Gene/Insert name: slot C + terminator
Terms and licenses: Academic/Nonprofit Terms; Industry Terms: Not Available to Industry
Depositor comments: GenBank file with original annotations can be downloaded from the "Resource Information" section. Please visit https://www.biorxiv.org/content/10.1101/611574v1 for bioRxiv preprint.
How to cite: pTU-C-013 was a gift from Yolanda Schaerli (Addgene plasmid # 124417 ; http://n2t.net/addgene:124417 ; RRID:Addgene_124417)
